>Addgene plasmid #66434 | MLNR-Tango | depositor partial sequence | sequence record 113481 | empty Tango
GACGGATCGGGAGATCTCCCGATCCCCTATGGTGCACTCTCAGTACAATCTGCTCTGATGCCGCATAGTT
AAGCCAGTATCTGCTCCCTGCTTGTGTGTTGGAGGTCGCTGAGTAGTGCGCGAGCAAAATTTAAGCTACA
ACAAGGCAAGGCTTGACCGACAATTGCATGAAGAATCTGCTTAGGGTTAGGCGTTTTGCGCTGCTTCGCG
ATGTACGGGCCAGATATACGCGTTGACATTGATTATTGACTAGTTATTAATAGTAATCAATTACGGGGTC
ATTAGTTCATAGCCCATATATGGAGTTCCGCGTTACATAACTTACGGTAAATGGCCCGCCTGGCTGACCG
CCCAACGACCCCCGCCCATTGACGTCAATAATGACGTATGTTCCCATAGTAACGCCAATAGGGACTTTCC
ATTGACGTCAATGGGTGGAGTATTTACGGTAAACTGCCCACTTGGCAGTACATCAAGTGTATCATATGCC
AAGTACGCCCCCTATTGACGTCAATGACGGTAAATGGCCCGCCTGGCATTATGCCCAGTACATGACCTTA
TGGGACTTTCCTACTTGGCAGTACATCTACGTATTAGTCATCGCTATTACCATGGTGATGCGGTTTTGGC
AGTACATCAATGGGCGTGGATAGCGGTTTGACTCACGGGGATTTCCAAGTCTCCACCCCATTGACGTCAA
TGGGAGTTTGTTTTGGCACCAAAATCAACGGGACTTTCCAAAATGTCGTAACAACTCCGCCCCATTGACG
CAAATGGGCGGTAGGCGTGTACGGTGGGAGGTCTATATAAGCAGAGCTCTCTGGCTAACTAGAGAACCCA
CTGCTTACTGGCTTATCGAAATTAATACGACTCACTATAGGGAGACCCAAGCTGGCTAGCGTTTAAACTT
AAGCTTGGTACCGAGCTCGGATCCACTAGTCCAGTGTGGTGGAATTCTGCAGATATCCAGCACAGTGGCG
GCCGCGCCACCATGAAGACGATCATCGCCCTGAGCTACATCTTCTGCCTGGTATTCGCCGACTACAAGGA
CGATGATGACGCCAGCATCGATACCGGTGGACGCACCCCACCCAGCCTGGGTCCCCAAGATGAGTCCTGC
ACCACCGCCAGCTCCTCCCTGGCCAAGGACACTTCATCGACCGGTGAGAACCTGTACTTCCAGCTAAGAT
TAGATAAAAGTAAAGTGATTAACAGCGCATTAGAGCTGCTTAATGAGGTCGGAATCGAAGGTTTAACAAC
CCGTAAACTCGCCCAGAAGCTAGGTGTAGAGCAGCCTACATTGTATTGGCATGTAAAAAATAAGCGGGCT
TTGCTCGACGCCTTAGCCATTGAGATGTTAGATAGGCACCATACTCACTTTTGCCCTTTAGAAGGGGAAA
GCTGGCAAGATTTTTTACGTAATAACGCTAAAAGTTTTAGATGTGCTTTACTAAGTCATCGCGATGGAGC
AAAAGTACATTTAGGTACACGGCCTACAGAAAAACAGTATGAAACTCTCGAAAATCAATTAGCCTTTTTA
TGCCAACAAGGTTTTTCACTAGAGAATGCATTATATGCACTCAGCGCTGTGGGGCATTTTACTTTAGGTT
GCGTATTGGAAGATCAAGAGCATCAAGTCGCTAAAGAAGAAAGGGAAACACCTACTACTGATAGTATGCC
GCCATTATTACGACAAGCTATCGAATTATTTGATCACCAAGGTGCAGAGCCAGCCTTCTTATTCGGCCTT
GAATTGATCATATGCGGATTAGAAAAACAACTTAAATGTGAAAGTGGGTCCGCGTACAGCCGCGCGCGTA
CGAAAAACAATTACGGGTCTACCATCGAGGGCCTGCTCGATCTCCCGGACGACGACGCCCCCGAAGAGGC
GGGGCTGGCGGCTCCGCGCCTGTCCTTTCTCCCCGCGGGACACACGCGCAGACTGTCGACGGCCCCCCCG
ACCGATGTCAGCCTGGGGGACGAGCTCCACTTAGACGGCGAGGACGTGGCGATGGCGCATGCCGACGCGC
TAGACGATTTCGATCTGGACATGTTGGGGGACGGGGATTCCCCGGGTCCGGGATTTACCCCCCACGACTC
CGCCCCCTACGGCGCTCTGGATATGGCCGACTTCGAGTTTGAGCAGATGTTTACCGATGCCCTTGGAATT
GACGAGTACGGTGGGTAGCTCGAGTCTAGAGGGCCCGTTTAAACCCGCTGATCAGCCTCGACTGTGCCTT
CTAGTTGCCAGCCATCTGTTGTTTGCCCCTCCCCCGTGCCTTCCTTGACCCTGGAAGGTGCCACTCCCAC
TGTCCTTTCCTAATAAAATGAGGAAATTGCATCGCATTGTCTGAGTAGGTGTCATTCTATTCTGGGGGGT
GGGGTGGGGCAGGACAGCAAGGGGGAGGATTGGGAAGACAATAGCAGGCATGCTGGGGATGCGGTGGGCT
CTATGGCTTCTGAGGCGGAAAGAACCAGCTGGGGCTCTAGGGGGTATCCCC
[124 nt withheld, positions 2502-2625]
C
[91 nt withheld, positions 2627-2717]
A
[49 nt withheld, positions 2719-2767]
CCTTTGACGTTGGAGTCCACGTTCTTT
[37 nt withheld, positions 2795-2831]
ACCCTATCTCGGTCTATTCTTTTGATTTATAAGGGATTTTGCCGATTTCGGCCTATTGGTTAAAAAATGA
GCTGATTTAACAAAAATTTAACGCGAATTAATTCTGTGGAATGTGTGTCAGTTAGGGTGTGGAAAGTCCC
CAGGCTCCCCAGCAGGCAGAAGTATGCAAAGCATGCATCTCAATTAGTCAGCAACCAGGTGTGGAAAGTC
CCCAGGCTCCCCAGCAGGCAGAAGTATGCAAAGCATGCATCTCAATTAGTCAGCAACCATAGTCCCGCCC
CTAACTCCGCCCATCCCGCCCCTAACTCCGCCCAGTTCCGCCCATTCTCCGCCCCATGGCTGACTAATTT
TTTTTATTTATGCAGAGGCCGAGGCCGCCTCTGCCTCTGAGCTATTCCAGAAGTAGTGAGGAGGCTTTTT
TGGAGGCCTAGGCTTTTGCAAAAAGCTCCCGGGAGCTTGTATATCCATTTTCGGATCTGATCAAGAGACA
GGATGAGGATCGTTTCGCATGATTGAACAAGATGGATTGCACGCAGGTTCTCCGGCCGCTTGGGTGGAGA
GGCTATTCGGCTATGACTGGGCACAACAGACAATCGGCTGCTCTGATGCCGCCGTGTTCCGGCTGTCAGC
GCAGGGGCGCCCGGTTCTTTTTGTCAAGACCGACCTGTCCGGTGCCCTGAATGAACTGCAGGACGAGGCA
GCGCGGCTATCGTGGCTGGCCACGACGGGCGTTCCTTGCGCAGCTGTGCTCGACGTTGTCACTGAAGCGG
GAAGGGACTGGCTGCTATTGGGCGAAGTGCCGGGGCAGGATCTCCTGTCATCTCACCTTGCTCCTGCCGA
GAAAGTATCCATCATGGCTGATGCAATGCGGCGGCTGCATACGCTTGATCCGGCTACCTGCCCATTCGAC
CACCAAGCGAAACATCGCATCGAGCGAGCACGTACTCGGATGGAAGCCGGTCTTGTCGATCAGGATGATC
TGGACGAAGAGCATCAGGGGCTCGCGCCAGCCGAACTGTTCGCCAGGCTCAAGGCGCGCATGCCCGACGG
CGAGGATCTCGTCGTGACCCATGGCGATGCCTGCTTGCCGAATATCATGGTGGAAAATGGCCGCTTTTCT
GGATTCATCGACTGTGGCCGGCTGGGTGTGGCGGACCGCTATCAGGACATAGCGTTGGCTACCCGTGATA
TTGCTGAAGAGCTTGGCGGCGAATGGGCTGACCGCTTCCTCGTGCTTTACGGTATCGCCGCTCCCGATTC
GCAGCGCATCGCCTTCTATCGCCTTCTTGACGAGTTCTTCTGAGCGGGACTCTGGGGTTCGAAATGACCG
ACCAAGCGACGCCCAACCTGCCATCACGAGATTTCGATTCCACCGCCGCCTTCTATGAAAGGTTGGGCTT
CGGAATCGTTTTCCGGGACGCCGGCTGGATGATCCTCCAGCGCGGGGATCTCATGCTGGAGTTCTTCGCC
CACCCCAACTTGTTTATTGCAGCTTATAATGGTTACAAATAAAGCAATAGCATCACAAATTTCACAAATA
AAGCATTTTTTTCACTGCATTCTAGTTGTGGTTTGTCCAAACTCATCAATGTATCTTATCATGTCTGTAT
ACCGTCGACCTCTAGCTAGAGCTTGGCGTAATCATGGTCATAGCTGTTTCCTGTGTGAAATTGTTATCCG
CTCACAATTCCACACAACATACGAGCCGGAAGCATAAAGTGTAAAGCCTGGGGTGCCTAATGAGTGAGCT
AACTCACATTAATTGCGTTGCGCTCACTGCCCGCTTTCCAGTCGGGAAACCTGTCGTGCCAGCTGCATTA
ATGAATCGGCCAACGCGCGGGGAGAGGCGGTTTGCGTATTGGGCGCTCTTCCGCTTCCTCGCTCACTGAC
TCGCTGCGCTCGGTCGTTCGGCTGCGGCGAGCGGTATCAGCTCACTCAAAGGCGGTAATACGGTTATCCA
CAGAATCAGGGGATAACGCAGGAAAGAACATGTGAGCAAAAGGCCAGCAAAAGGCCAGGAACCGTAAAAA
GGCCGCGTTGCTGGCGTTTTTCCATAGGCTCCGCCCCCCTGACGAGCATCACAAAAATCGACGCTCAAGT
CAGAGGTGGCGAAACCCGACAGGACTATAAAGATACCAGGCGTTTCCCCCTGGAAGCTCCCTCGTGCGCT
CTCCTGTTCCGACCCTGCCGCTTACCGGATACCTGTCCGCCTTTCTCCCTTCGGGAAGCGTGGCGCTTTC
TCATAGCTCACGCTGTAGGTATCTCAGTTCGGTGTAGGTCGTTCGCTCCAAGCTGGGCTGTGTGCACGAA
CCCCCCGTTCAGCCCGACCGCTGCGCCTTATCCGGTAACTATCGTCTTGAGTCCAACCCGGTAAGACACG
ACTTATCGCCACTGGCAGCAGCCACTGGTAACAGGATTAGCAGAGCGAGGTATGTAGGCGGTGCTACAGA
GTTCTTGAAGTGGTGGCCTAACTACGGCTACACTAGAAGAACAGTATTTGGTATCTGCGCTCTGCTGAAG
CCAGTTACCTTCGGAAAAAGAGTTGGTAGCTCTTGATCCGGCAAACAAACCACCGCTGGTAGCGGTTTTT
TTGTTTGCAAGCAGCAGATTACGCGCAGAAAAAAAGGATCTCAAGAAGATCCTTTGATCTTTTCTACGGG
GTCTGACGCTCAGTGGAACGAAAACTCACGTTAAGGGATTTTGGTCATGAGATTATCAAAAAGGATCTTC
ACCTAGATCCTTTTAAATTAAAAATGAAGTTTTAAATCAATCTAAAGTATATATGAGTAAACTTGGTCTG
ACAGTTACCAATGCTTAATCAGTGAGGCACCTATCTCAGCGATCTGTCTATTTCGTTCATCCATAGTTGC
CTGACTCCCCGTCGTGTAGATAACTACGATACGGGAGGGCTTACCATCTGGCCCCAGTGCTGCAATGATA
CCGCGAGACCCACGCTCACCGGCTCCAGATTTATCAGCAATAAACCAGCCAGCCGGAAGGGCCGAGCGCA
GAAGTGGTCCTGCAACTTTATCCGCCTCCATCCAGTCTATTAATTGTTGCCGGGAAGCTAGAGTAAGTAG
TTCGCCAGTTAATAGTTTGCGCAACGTTGTTGCCATTGCTACAGGCATCGTGGTGTCACGCTCGTCGTTT
GGTATGGCTTCATTCAGCTCCGGTTCCCAACGATCAAGGCGAGTTACATGATCCCCCATGTTGTGCAAAA
AAGCGGTTAGCTCCTTCGGTCCTCCGATCGTTGTCAGAAGTAAGTTGGCCGCAGTGTTATCACTCATGGT
TATGGCAGCACTGCATAATTCTCTTACTGTCATGCCATCCGTAAGATGCTTTTCTGTGACTGGTGAGTAC
TCAACCAAGTCATTCTGAGAATAGTGTATGCGGCGACCGAGTTGCTCTTGCCCGGCGTCAATACGGGATA
ATACCGCGCCACATAGCAGAACTTTAAAAGTGCTCATCATTGGAAAACGTTCTTCGGGGCGAAAACTCTC
AAGGATCTTACCGCTGTTGAGATCCAGTTCGATGTAACCCACTCGTGCACCCAACTGATCTTCAGCATCT
TTTACTTTCACCAGCGTTTCTGGGTGAGCAAAAACAGGAAGGCAAAATGCCGCAAAAAAGGGAATAAGGG
CGACACGGAAATGTTGAATACTCATACTCTTCCTTTTTCAATATTATTGAAGCATTTATCAGGGTTATTG
TCTCATGAGCGGATACATATTTGAATGTATTTAGAAAAATAAACAAATAGGGGTTCCGCGCACATTTCCC
CGAAAAGTGCCACCTGACGTC
