>Addgene plasmid #66434 | MLNR-Tango | depositor partial sequence | sequence record 113482 | MLNR
ATGGGCTCACCTTGGAACGGCTCAGACGGTCCAGAAGGGGCACGGGAACCTCCTTGGCCGGCACTGCCAC
CCTGCGACGAGAGGAGATGTAGTCCTTTCCCTCTGGGCGCACTGGTGCCCGTGACCGCCGTGTGTCTCTG
TCTGTTCGTCGTTGGAGTGTCAGGCAACGTTGTAACAGTTATGCTGATCGGGAGGTATCGGGATATGAGA
ACTACCACCAACCTCTATCTCGGGAGTATGGCCGTCAGCGACCTTCTGATCCTCCTGGGACTGCCTTTCG
ATCTGTATAGACTCTGGAGAAGTCGGCCATGGGTCTTTGGGCCCCTCTTGTGTAGACTTAGCCTGTACGT
AGGCGAAGGGTGCACTTATGCCACACTTTTGCATATGACCGCCCTGTCCGTCGAGCGGTATCTGGCCATC
TGCAGACCTTTGCGGGCACGGGTCCTGGTGACTAGAAGAAGAGTGCGAGCTCTGATCGCCGTTCTGTGGG
CCGTGGCCCTGCTTAGCGCCGGACCCTTCCTCTTCTTGGTGGGCGTAGAGCAAGACCCCGGGATCAGCGT
TGTCCCAGGACTCAATGGAACCGCTCGCATCGCCTCCTCTCCACTTGCCAGCAGCCCACCTCTTTGGCTG
AGTCGGGCCCCACCCCCAAGTCCCCCAAGCGGGCCAGAGACAGCTGAAGCTGCGGCGCTCTTTTCTCGCG
AGTGCCGGCCCTCTCCAGCTCAACTTGGAGCTCTTCGCGTTATGCTGTGGGTAACCACTGCATACTTCTT
CCTGCCTTTCCTGTGCTTGAGCATCCTGTACGGACTCATCGGTCGGGAACTTTGGTCCTCAAGGCGACCC
TTGAGGGGACCTGCAGCTAGCGGCAGAGAGAGAGGTCATCGCCAGACCGTCCGGGTACTCCTGGTGGTTG
TCCTGGCGTTCATCATTTGTTGGCTGCCATTTCACGTCGGTAGGATCATTTACATCAACACCGAAGACTC
TCGCATGATGTATTTTTCACAATATTTTAATATAGTAGCCCTGCAACTGTTTTATCTGTCTGCCAGCATA
AACCCTATCCTGTACAACCTGATATCCAAGAAATACCGGGCAGCTGCGTTCAAACTGCTCCTTGCTAGAA
AGTCTAGGCCCCGGGGATTTCACAGGTCCCGGGACACCGCTGGGGAGGTCGCAGGCGACACTGGTGGCGA
TACCGTGGGGTACACAGAGACATCCGCTAATGTTAAGACCATGGGG
