>Addgene plasmid #66434 | MLNR-Tango | addgene partial sequence | sequence record 120155 | CMV-F 5'-CGCAAATGGGCGGTAGGCGTG-3'
GCTCTCTGGCTAACTAGAGAACCCACTGCTTACTGGCTTATCGAAATTAATACGACTCACTATAGGGAGA
CCCAAGCTGGCTAGCGTTTAAACTTAAGCTTGGTACCGAGCTCGGATCCACTAGTCCAGTGTGGTGGAAT
TCTGCAGATATCCAGCACAGTGGCGGCCGCGCCACCATGAAGACGATCATCGCCCTGAGCTACATCTTCT
GCCTGGTATTCGCCGACTACAAGGACGATGATGACGCCAGCATCGATATGGGCTCACCTTGGAACGGCTC
AGACGGTCCAGAAGGGGCACGGGAACCTCCTTGGCCGGCACTGCCACCCTGCGACGAGAGGAGATGTAGT
CCTTTCCCTCTGGGCGCACTGGTGCCCGTGACCGCCGTGTGTCTCTGTCTGTTCGTCGTTGGAGTGTCAG
GCAACGTTGTAACAGTTATGCTGATCGGGAGGTATCGGGATATGAGAACTACCACCAACCTCTATCTCGG
GAGTATGGCCGTCAGCGACCTTCTGATCCTCCTGGGACTGCCTTTCGATCTGTATAGACTCTGGAGAAGT
CGGCCATGGGTCTTTGGGCCCCTCTTGTGTAGACTTAGCCTGTACGTAGGCGAAGGGTGCACTTATGCCA
CACTTTTGCATATGACCGCCCTGTCCGTCGAGCGGTATCTGGCCATCTGCAGACCTTTGCGGGCACGGGT
CCTGGTGACTAGAAGAAGAGTGCGAGCTCTGATCGCCGTTCTGTGGGCCGTGGCCCTGCTTAGCGCCGGA
CCCTTCCTCTTCTTGGTGGGCGTAGAGCAAGACCCCGGGATCAGCGTTGTCCCAGGACTCAATGGAACCG
CTCGCATCGCCTCCTCTCCACTTGCCAGCAGCCCACCTCTTTGGCTGAGTCGGGCCCCACCCCCAAGTCC
CCCAAGCGGGCCAGAGACAGCTGAAGCTGCGGCGCTCTTTTCTCGCGAGTGCCGGCCCTCTCCAGCTCAA
CTTGGA
