>Addgene plasmid #66434 | MLNR-Tango | addgene partial sequence | sequence record 120157 | Tet-R 5'-GGCGAGTTTACGGGTTGTTA-3'
GCTCTAATGCGCTGTTAATCACTTTACTTTTATCTAATCTTAGCTGGAAGTACAGGTTCTCACCGGTCGA
TGAAGTGTCCTTGGCCAGGGAGGAGCTGGCGGTGGTGCAGGACTCATCTTGGGGACCCAGGCTGGGTGGG
GTGCGTCCACCGGTATCGATCCCCATGGTCTTAACATTAGCGGATGTCTCTGTGTACCCCACGGTATCGC
CACCAGTGTCGCCTGCGACCTCCCCAGCGGTGTCCCGGGACCTGTGAAATCCCCGGGGCCTAGACTTTCT
AGCAAGGAGCAGTTTGAACGCAGCTGCCCGGTATTTCTTGGATATCAGGTTGTACAGGATAGGGTTTATG
CTGGCAGACAGATAAAACAGTTGCAGGGCTACTATATTAAAATATTGTGAAAAATACATCATGCGAGAGT
CTTCGGTGTTGATGTAAATGATCCTACCGACGTGAAATGGCAGCCAACAAATGATGAACGCCAGGACAAC
CACCAGGAGTACCCGGACGGTCTGGCGATGACCTCTCTCTCTGCCGCTAGCTGCAGGTCCCCTCAAGGGT
CGCCTTGAGGACCAAAGTTCCCGACCGATGAGTCCGTACAGGATGCTCAAGCACAGGAAAGGCAGGAAGA
AGTATGCAGTGGTTACCCACAGCATAACGCGAAGAGCTCCAAGTTGAGCTGGAGAGGGCCGGCACTCGCG
AGAAAAGAGCGCCGCAGCTTCAGCTGTCTCTGGCCCGCTTGGGGGACTTGGGGGTGGGGCCCGACTCAGC
CAAAGAGGTGGGCTGCTGGCAAGTGGAGAGGAGGCGATGCGAGCGGTTCCATTGAGTCCTGGGACAACGC
TGATCCCGGGGTCTTGCTCTACGCCCACCAAGAAGAGGAAGGGTCCGGCGCTAAGCAGGGCCACGGCCCA
CAGAACGGCGATCAGAGCTCGCACTCTTCTTCTAGTCACCAGGACCCGTGCCCGCAAAGGTCTGCAGATG
GCCAGATACCGCTCGACGGACAGGGCGGTCAT
