[The description below was written by a language model from this plasmid's Addgene catalogue record.]
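Description:
MLNR-Tango is a mammalian expression plasmid from the PRESTO-Tango collection, a resource for screening G protein-coupled receptors in parallel through a transcriptional readout of arrestin recruitment. It is built on the "empty Tango" backbone (about 6.6 kb without insert), which the depositor notes derives from pcDNA3.1(+). The plasmid is maintained at high copy in E. coli under ampicillin selection. It also carries a neomycin resistance marker, so transfected mammalian cells can be selected with G418.

The insert is the human motilin receptor gene MLNR (also known as GPR38 or MTLR1), roughly 1.2 kb, expressed from the CMV promoter. It was cloned by restriction digestion with NotI at the 5′ end, and that site is retained. The backbone supplies an N-terminal FLAG tag, which can be used to detect the receptor. The depositor comments indicate that a tTA (tetracycline transactivator) sequence lies downstream of the receptor. They also note that most vectors in this series carry an XbaI site after tTA rather than the nominal XhoI site, so the identity of the 3′ site in this plasmid is uncertain.

In the Tango assay principle named in the record, agonist activation of the receptor leads to arrestin translocation and then to transcriptional activation of a reporter. The record does not list the other components of the fusion or the reporter cell line, and no feature table was provided. The plasmid was generated under a programme that develops tools for understudied members of druggable protein families. It is typically used to profile ligands at the motilin receptor independently of its G protein coupling.
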