Addgene plasmid #66434: MLNR-Tango
Purpose: Expression of G protein-coupled receptors for PRESTO-Tango: parallel receptorome expression and screening via transcriptional output, with transcriptional activation following arrestin translocation
Depositing lab: Bryan Roth. Depositing organization: University of North Carolina at Chapel Hill. Publication: PRESTO-Tango as an open-source resource for interrogation of the druggable human GPCRome. Kroeze WK, Sassano MF, Huang XP, Lansu K, McCorvy JD, Giguere PM, Sciaky N, Roth BL. Nat Struct Mol Biol. 2015 May;22(5):362-9. doi: 10.1038/nsmb.3014. Epub 2015 Apr 20. PubMed 25895059.
Backbone
  Vector backbone: empty Tango
  Backbone size w/o insert (bp): 6632
  Vector type: Mammalian Expression
  Selectable markers: Neomycin (select with G418)
Growth in bacteria
  Bacterial resistance: Ampicillin, 100 μg/mL
  Growth temperature: 37°C
  Growth strain: DH5alpha
  Copy number: High Copy
Gene/Insert
  Gene/Insert name: MLNR
  Species: H. sapiens (human)
  Insert size (bp): 1236
  Entrez Gene: MLNR (a.k.a. GPR38, MTLR1)
  Promoter: CMV
  Tag / fusion protein: FLAG (N terminal on backbone)
  Cloning method: Restriction Enzyme; 5′ cloning site NotI (not destroyed); 3′ cloning site XhoI (unknown if destroyed)
  Sequencing primers: 5′ CMV-F; 3′ Tet-R
Terms and licenses: Academic/Nonprofit Terms; Industry Terms: Not Available to Industry
Depositor comments: Please note: Most of the PRESTO-Tango vectors do not contain the XhoI cut site downstream of the tTA sequence and instead carry an XbaI site. If you need to perform an XhoI digest we recommend sequencing with a forward primer at the C-terminus of tTA to determine which of the two sites is present. Suggested primer: 5-gagctccacttagacggcgagg-3. Original backbone was pcDNA3.1(+). These plasmids were generated as part of the Illuminating the Druggable Genome (IDG) program sponsored by the NIH Common Fund. The goal of this program is to identify, gather, and distribute information and resources for proteins that currently are not well-studied yet belong to commonly drug-targeted protein families: protein kinases, non-olfactory G-protein coupled receptors (GPCRs), and ion channels. The IDG program is designed to develop fundamental research tools for understudied proteins, elucidate their function, and disseminate the IDG-related resources and data to the greater scientific community.
How to cite: MLNR-Tango was a gift from Bryan Roth (Addgene plasmid # 66434 ; http://n2t.net/addgene:66434 ; RRID:Addgene_66434)
